>Addgene plasmid #40854 | pNH3 | depositor full sequence | sequence record 54223 | pNH3 sequence 3112 bps
CTGCATTAATGAATCGGCCAACGCGCGGGGAGAGGCGGTTTGCGTATTGGGCGCTCTTCCGCTTCCTCGC
TCACTGACTCGCTGCGCTCGGTCGTTCGGCTGCGGCGAGCGGTATCAGCTCACTCAAAGGCGGTAATACG
GTTATCCACAGAATCAGGGGATAACGCAGGAAAGAACATGAATTAATTCTCATGTTTGACAGCTTATCAT
CGATTAGCTTTAATGCGGTAGTTTATCACAGTTAAATTGCTAACGCAGTCAGGCACCGTGTATGAAATCT
AACAATGCGCTCATCGTCATCCTCGGCACCGTCACCCTGGATGCTGTAGGCATAGGCTTGGTTATGCCGG
TACTGCCGGGCCTCTTGCGGGATATCGTCCATTCCGACAGCATCGCCAGTCACTATGGCGTGCTGCTAGC
GCTATATGCGTTGATGCAATTTCTATGCGCACCCGTTCTCGGAGCACTGTCCGACCGCTTTGGCCGCCGC
CCAGTCCTGCTCGCTTCGCTACTTGGAGCCACTATCGACTACGCGATCATGGCGACCACACCCGTCCTGT
GGATTCTCTACGCCGGACGCATCGTGGCCGGCATCACCGGCGCCACAGGTGCGGTTGCTGGCGCCTATAT
CGCCGACATCACCGATGGGGAAGATCGGGCTCGCCACTTCGGGCTCATGAGCGCTTGTTTCGGCGTGGGT
ATGGTGGCAGGCCCCGTGGCCGGGGGACTGTTGGGCGCCATCTCCTTACATGCACCATTCCTTGCGGCGG
CGGTGCTCAACGGCCTCAACCTACTACTGGGCTGCTTCCTAATGCAGGAGTCGCATAAGGGAGAGCGCCG
ACCCATGCCCTTGAGAGCCTTCAACCCAGTCAGCTCCTTCCGGTGGGCGCGGGGCATGACTATCGTCGCC
GCACTTATGACTGTCTTCTTTATCATGCAACTCGTAGGACAGGTGCCGGCAGCGCTCTGGGTCATTTTCG
GCGAGGACCGCTTTCGCTGGAGCGCGACGATGATCGGCCTGTCGCTTGCGGTATTCGGAATCTTGCACGC
CCTCGCTCAAGCCTTCGTCACTGGTCCCGCCACCAAACGTTTCGGCGAGAAGCAGGCCATTATCGCCGGC
ATGGCGGCCGACGCGCTGGGCTACGTCTTGCTGGCGTTCGCGACGCGAGGCTGGATGGCCTTCCCCATTA
TGATTCTTCTCGCTTCCGGCGGCATCGGGATGCCCGCGTTGCAGGCCATGCTGTCCAGGCAGGTAGATGA
CGACCATCAGGGACAGCTTCAAGGATCGCTCGCGGCTCTTACCAGCCTAACTTCGATCATTGGACCGCTG
ATCGTCACGGCGATTTATGCCGCCTCGGCGAGCACATGGAACGGGTTGGCATGGATTGTAGGCGCCGCCC
TATACCTTGTCTGCCTCCCCGCGTTGCGTCGCGGTGCATGGAGCCGGGCCACCTCGACCTGAATGGAAGC
CGGCGGCACCTCGCTAACGGATTCACCACTCCAAGAATTGGAGCCAATCAATTCTTGCGGAGAACTGTGA
ATGCGCAAACCAACCCTTGATCGGGGAAGAACAGTATGTCGAGCTATTTTTTGACTTACTGGGGATCAAG
CCTGATTGGGAGAAAATAAAATATCCCCTATAGTGAGTCGTATTACATGGTCATAGCTGTTTCCTGGCAG
CTCTGGCCCGTGTCTCAAAATCTCTGATGTTACATTGCACAAGATAAAAATATATCATCATGCCTCCTCT
AGAGGTCTCAGGACCATGGCCTGACCCCGGACCAAGTGGTGGCTATCGCCAGCAATCACGGCGGCAAGCA
AGCGCTCGAAACGGTGCAGCGGCTGTTGCCGGTGCTGTGCCAGGGAGACCCTCGAGCCACCCATGACCAA
AATCCCTTAACGTGAGTTACGCGTCGTTCCACTGAGCGTCAGACCCCGTAGAAAAGATCAAAGGATCTTC
TTGAGATCCTTTTTTTCTGCGCGTAATCTGCTGCTTGCAAACAAAAAAACCACCGCTACCAGCGGTGGTT
TGTTTGCCGGATCAAGAGCTACCAACTCTTTTTCCGAAGGTAACTGGCTTCAGCAGAGCGCAGATACCAA
ATACTGTTCTTCTAGTGTAGCCGTAGTTAGGCCACCACTTCAAGAACTCTGTAGCACCGCCTACATACCT
CGCTCTGCTAATCCTGTTACCAGTGGCTGCTGCCAGTGGCGATAAGTCGTGTCTTACCGGGTTGGACTCA
AGACGATAGTTACCGGATAAGGCGCAGCGGTCGGGCTGAACGGGGGGTTCGTGCACACAGCCCAGCTTGG
AGCGAACGACCTACACCGAACTGAGATACCTACAGCGTGAGCTATGAGAAAGCGCCACGCTTCCCGAAGG
GAGAAAGGCGGACAGGTATCCGGTAAGCGGCAGGGTCGGAACAGGAGAGCGCACGAGGGAGCTTCCAGGG
GGAAACGCCTGGTATCTTTATAGTCCTGTCGGGTTTCGCCACCTCTGACTTGAGCGTCGATTTTTGTGAT
GCTCGTCAGGGGGGCGGAGCCTATGGAAAAACGCCAGCAACGCGGCCTTTTTACGGTTCCTGGCCTTTTG
CTGGCCTTTTGCTCACATGTTCTTTCCTGCGTTATCCCCTGATTCTGTGGATAACCGTATTACCGCCTTT
GAGTGAGCTGATACCGCTCGCCGCAGCCGAACGACCGAGCGCAGCGAGTCAGTGAGCGAGGAAGCGGAAG
AGCGCCCAATACGCAAACCGCCTCTCCCCGCGCGTTGGCCGATTCATTAATGCAGCTGGCACGACAGGTT
TCCCGACTGGAAAGCGGGCAGTGAGCGCAACGCAATTAATACGCGTACCGCTAGCCAGGAAGAGTTTGTA
GAAACGCAAAAAGGCCATCCGTCAGGATGGCCTTCTGCTTAGTTTGATGCCTGGCAGTTTATGGCGGGCG
TCCTGCCCGCCACCCTCCGGGCCGTTGCTTCACAACGTTCAAATCCGCTCCCGGCGGATTTGTCCTACTC
AGGAGAGCGTTCACCGACAAACAACAGATAAAACGAAAGGCCCAGTCTTCCGACTGAGCCTTTCGTTTTA
TTTGATGCCTGGCAGTTCCCTACTCTCGCGTT
Features (pLannotate 1.2.2; 10 found; start..end, strand, type, name):
      1..54      -  CDS            lacI (fragment): lac repressor; lacI; The lac repressor binds to the lac operator to inhibit transcription in E. coli. This inhibition can be relieved by adding lactose or isopropyl-β-D-thiogalactopyranoside (IPTG).
     56..180     -  rep_origin     RSF ori (fragment): Plasmids containing the RSF 1030 origin of replication can be propagated in E. coli cells that contain additional plasmids with compatible origins.
    196..224     +  promoter       tet promoter: E. coli promoter for tetracycline efflux protein gene
    272..1462    +  CDS            TcR: tetracycline efflux protein; tet; confers resistance to tetracycline
   1560..1634    +  CDS            KanR (fragment): aminoglycoside phosphotransferase; aphA-3; confers resistance to kanamycin
   1637..1655    -  promoter       T7 promoter: promoter for bacteriophage T7 RNA polymerase
   1961..2549    +  rep_origin     ori: high-copy-number ColE1/pMB1/pBR322/pUC origin of replication
   2732..2824    +  CDS            lacI (fragment): lac repressor; lacI; The lac repressor binds to the lac operator to inhibit transcription in E. coli. This inhibition can be relieved by adding lactose or isopropyl-β-D-thiogalactopyranoside (IPTG).
   2879..2906    -  terminator     rrnB T2 terminator: transcription terminator T2 from the E. coli rrnB gene
   3038..3081    +  terminator     rrnB T1 terminator: Escherichia coli rrnB; transcription terminator T1 from the E. coli rrnB gene
