[The description below was written by a language model from this plasmid's Addgene catalogue record and pLannotate feature annotations shown in this document.]
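Description:
pNH3 is a small (about 3.1 kb) bacterial cloning plasmid that serves as a repeat module for building custom TAL effector DNA-binding arrays, deposited with a publication describing efficient assembly of custom TALENs and other TAL effector-based constructs. It is built on the pTC14 backbone (about 3.0 kb) and carries a single 99 bp insert, "repeat NH3", derived from Xanthomonas oryzae and cloned between XbaI and XhoI sites that both remain intact. By the naming convention of such module sets, the name suggests a TAL effector repeat carrying the NH repeat-variable diresidue and intended for the third position in an ordered array. The record itself does not spell this out, nor does it state which nucleotide the repeat is meant to recognise.

The plasmid replicates in E. coli from a high-copy ColE1/pUC-type origin and is selected with tetracycline, through a tet promoter driving the tetracycline efflux protein gene (TcR). The automated annotation does not label the repeat insert itself. What it finds beyond the origin and marker are mostly backbone remnants: short fragments of lacI, the RSF origin and a kanamycin resistance gene, none expected to be functional, together with a T7 promoter and the rrnB T1 and T2 transcription terminators. No eukaryotic promoter, tag or reporter is annotated, so pNH3 is not an expression vector. It is a storage and donor plasmid from which the repeat is released and joined with other repeat modules into longer arrays, which are then moved into final TALEN or TAL effector backbones for targeted DNA binding or genome editing.
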