Addgene plasmid #40854: pNH3
Depositing lab: Adam Bogdanove. Depositing organization: Iowa State University Research Foundation. Publication: Efficient design and assembly of custom TALEN and other TAL effector-based constructs for DNA targeting. Cermak T, Doyle EL, Christian M, Wang L, Zhang Y, Schmidt C, Baller JA, Somia NV, Bogdanove AJ, Voytas DF. Nucleic Acids Res. 2011 Jul;39(12):e82. doi: 10.1093/nar/gkr218 PubMed 21493687.
Backbone
  Vector backbone: pTC14
  Backbone size w/o insert (bp): 3013
  Total vector size (bp): 3112
Growth in bacteria
  Bacterial resistance: Tetracycline, 10 μg/mL
  Growth temperature: 37°C
  Growth strain: DH5alpha
  Growth instructions: DH5a/LB+antibiotics
  Copy number: High Copy
Gene/Insert
  Gene/Insert name: repeat NH3
  Species: Xanthomonas oryzae
  Insert size (bp): 99
  Cloning method: Restriction Enzyme; 5′ cloning site XbaI (not destroyed); 3′ cloning site XhoI (not destroyed)
  Sequencing primers: 5′ pTC14_F2 (caagcctgattgggagaaaa)
Terms and licenses: Academic/Nonprofit Terms; Industry Terms: Not Available to Industry
How to cite: pNH3 was a gift from Adam Bogdanove (Addgene plasmid # 40854 ; http://n2t.net/addgene:40854 ; RRID:Addgene_40854)
