>Addgene plasmid #40854 | pNH3 | addgene partial sequence | sequence record 56017 | pTC14_F2 5'-caagcctgattgggagaaaa-3'
GTGAGTCGTATTACATGGTCATAGCTGTTTCCTGGCAGCTCTGGCCCGTGTCTCAAAATCTCTGATGTTA
CATTGCACAAGATAAAAATATATCATCATGCCTCCTCTAGAGGTCTCAGGACCATGGCCTGACCCCGGAC
CAAGTGGTGGCTATCGCCAGCAATCACGGCGGCAAGCAAGCGCTCGAAACGGTGCAGCGGCTGTTGCCGG
TGCTGTGCCAGGGAGACCCTCGAGCCACCCATGACCAAAATCCCTTAACGTGAGTTACGCGTCGTTCCAC
TGAGCGTCAGACCCCGTAGAAAAGATCAAAGGATCTTCTTGAGATCCTTTTTTTCTGCGCGTAATCTGCT
GCTTGCAAACAAAAAAACCACCGCTACCAGCGGTGGTTTGTTTGCCGGATCAAGAGCTACCAACTCTTTT
TCCGAAGGTAACTGGCTTCAGCAGAGCGCAGATACCAAATACTGTTCTTCTAGTGTAGCCGTAGTTAGGC
CACCACTTCAAGAACTCTGTAGCACCGCCTACATACCTCGCTCTGCTAATCCTGTTACCAGTGGCTGCTG
CCAGTGGCGATAAGTCGTGTCTTACCGGGTTGGACTCAAGACGATAGTTACCGGATAAGGCGCAGCGGTC
GGGCTGAACGGGGGGTTCGTGCACACAGCCCAGCTTGGAGCGAACGACCTACACCGAACTGAGATACCTA
CAGCGTGAGCTATGAGAAAGCGCCACGCTTCCCGAAGGGAGAAAGGCGGACAGGTATCCGGTAAGCGGCA
GGGTCGGAACAGGAGAGCGCACGAGGGAGCTTCCAGGGGGAAACGCCTGGTATCTTTATAGTCCTGTCGG
GTTTCGCCACCTCTGACTTGAGCGTCGATTT
